Addgene plasmid #14771: pSicoR human DGCR8-3
Depositing lab: Tyler Jacks. Depositing organization: Massachusetts Institute of Technology. Publication: Impaired microRNA processing enhances cellular transformation and tumorigenesis. Kumar MS, Lu J, Mercer KL, Golub TR, Jacks T. Nat Genet. 2007 May;39(5):673-7. doi: 10.1038/ng2003. PubMed 17401365.
Backbone
  Vector backbone: pSicoR PGK puro
  Backbone size w/o insert (bp): 7700
  Vector type: Mammalian Expression, Lentiviral, RNAi, Cre/Lox
  Selectable markers: Puromycin
Growth in bacteria
  Bacterial resistance: Ampicillin, 100 μg/mL
  Growth temperature: 37°C
  Growth strain: Stbl3
  Copy number: High Copy
Gene/Insert
  Gene/Insert name: DGCR8 shRNA (alt name: DGCR8)
  Species: H. sapiens (human)
  Entrez Gene: DGCR8 (a.k.a. C22orf12, DGCRK6, Gy1, pasha)
  Cloning method: Restriction Enzyme
  Sequencing primers: 5′ mU6-F
Terms and licenses: Academic/Nonprofit Terms; Industry Terms: Not Available to Industry
Depositor comments: shRNA sequence: TGAAAGAGTT TGTTATTAAC TTCAAGAGAG TTAATAACAA ACTCTTTCTT TTTTC
How to cite: pSicoR human DGCR8-3 was a gift from Tyler Jacks (Addgene plasmid # 14771 ; http://n2t.net/addgene:14771 ; RRID:Addgene_14771)
