[The description below was written by a language model from this plasmid's Addgene catalogue record.]
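Description:
pSicoR human DGCR8-3 is a lentiviral RNAi plasmid built on the pSicoR PGK puro backbone (about 7.7 kb without insert) and designed to deliver a short hairpin RNA against human DGCR8, the gene for the double-stranded RNA-binding partner of Drosha in the Microprocessor complex that carries out the first step of microRNA maturation. The plasmid is maintained in bacteria as a high-copy, ampicillin-selected construct and is propagated in a recombination-deficient strain, as is usual for lentiviral vectors whose repeated LTR sequences are prone to rearrangement. In mammalian cells, transduced populations are selected with puromycin; the backbone name indicates that the resistance gene is driven by a PGK promoter.

The hairpin was inserted by restriction cloning. The record does not explicitly name its promoter, but the recommended sequencing primer anneals in a mouse U6 promoter, consistent with the Pol III-driven shRNA cassette typical of this vector family. The Cre/Lox classification reflects the pSicoR design ("Cre-off"), in which loxP sites are arranged so that the shRNA is expressed constitutively after integration and Cre recombinase excises the cassette, ending knockdown and giving a reversible, matched control. The "-3" in the name suggests it is one of several independent DGCR8 hairpins, although the record does not describe the others. No feature table is provided, so the exact positions of the LTRs, packaging signal and loxP sites cannot be confirmed here. The associated publication concerns how impaired microRNA processing promotes cellular transformation and tumorigenesis, so the construct's use is stable depletion of DGCR8 in human cells to reduce global microRNA biogenesis.
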