>Addgene plasmid #14771 | pSicoR human DGCR8-3 | addgene partial sequence | sequence record 21334 | mU6-F 5'-ATATCCCTTGGAGAAAAGCCTT-3'
CTTGTTTGAAAGAGTTTGTTATTAACTTCAAGAGAGTTAATAACAAACTCTTTCTTTTTTCTCGAGTACT
AGGATCCATTAGGCGGCCGAATTCGTCGACCTCGAAATTCTACCGGGTAGGGGAGGCGCTTTTCCCAAGG
CAGTCTGGAGCATGCGCTTTAGCAGCCCCGCTGGGCACTTGGCGCTACACAAGTGGCCTCTGGCCTCGCA
CACATTCCACATCCACCGGTAGGCGCCAACCGGCTCCGTTCTTTGGTGGCCCCTTCGCGCCACCTTCTAC
TCCTCCCCTAGTCAGGAAGTTCCCCCCCGCCCCGCAGCTCGCGTCGTGCAGGACGTGACAAATGGAAGTA
GCACGTCTCACTAGTCTCGTGCAGATGGACAGCACCGCTGAGCAATGGAAGCGGGTAGGCCTTTGGGGCA
GCGGCCAATAGCAGCTTTGCTCCTTCGCTTTCTGGGCTCAGAGGCTGGGAAGGGGTGGGTCCGGGGGCGG
GCTCAGGGGCGGGCTCAGGGGCGGGGCGGGCGCCCGAAGGTCCTCCGGAGGCCCGGCATTCTGCACGCTT
CAAAAGCGCACGTCTGCCGCGCTGTTCTCCTCTTCCTCATCTCCGGGCCTTTCGACCTGCATCCATCTAG
ATCTCGATCGAGCAGCTGAAGCTTACCATGACCGAGTACAAGCCCACGGTGCGCCTCGCCACCCGCGACG
ACGTCCCCAGGGCCGTACGCACCCTCGCCGCCGCGTTCGCCGACTACCCCGCCACGCGCCACACCGTCGA
TCCGGACCGCCACATCGAGCGGGTCACCGAGCTGCAAGAACTCTTCCTCACGCGCGTCGGGCTCGACATC
GGCAAGGTGTGGGTCGCGGACGACGGCGCCGCGGTGGCGGTCTGGACCACGCCGGAGAGCGTC
